>Addgene plasmid #23503 | pDONR223-PI4KII | depositor partial sequence | sequence record 10822 | Author sequence, M13pUC-fwd
CAAATGATTTTATTTTGACTGATAGTGACCTGTTCGTTGCAACAAATTGATGAGCAATGCTTTTTTATAA
TGCCAACTTTGTACAAAAAAGTTGGCACCATGGACGAGACGAGCCCACTAGTGTCCCCCGAGCGGGCCCA
ACCCCCGGACTACACCTTCCCGTCGGGCTCGGGCGCTCACTTTCCGCAGGTGCCCGGGGGCGCGGTCCGA
GTGGCGGCGGCGGCCGGCTCGGGCCCCTCTCCGCCGGGCTCGCCGGGCCACGACCGCGAGCGGAACGAGT
TCCCGGAGGATCCTGAGTTCGAGGCGGTGGTGCGGCAGGCCGAGCTGGCCATCGAGCGCTGCATCTTTCC
CGAGCGCATCTACCAGGGCTCCAGCGGAAGCTACTTCGTCAAGGACCCTCAGGGGAGGATCATTGCTGTC
TTCAAACCCAAGAATGAAGAGCCCTATGGGCATCTTAATCCTAAGTGGACCAAGTGGCTGCAGAAGCTGT
GCTGTCCTTGCTGCTTTGGCCGTGACTGCCTTGTCCTTAACCAGGGCTATCTCTCAGAAGCAGGGGCCAG
CCTGGTGGACCAAAAACTGGAACTCAACATTGTTCCCCGTACAAAGGTAGTATACCTGGCCAGTGAGACC
TTCAACTATAGTGCCATTGACCGAGTGAAGTCCAGGGGCAAGCGGCTTGCACTAGAGAAAGTGCCAAAAG
TTGGACAGCGGTTTAACCGCATCGGGCTACCACCAAAGGTTGGTTCATTCCAGCTCTTTGTTGAAGGCTA
CAAAGATGCAGACTATTGGCTGCCGGGCG
