>Addgene plasmid #23503 | pDONR223-PI4KII | addgene partial sequence | sequence record 29306 | 23503 with M13pUC-fwd
AGCTCGGGCCCAATAATGATTTTATTTTGACTGATAGTGACCTGTTCGTTGCAACAAATTGATGAGCAAT
GCTTTTTTATAATGCCAACTTTGTACAAAAAAGTTGGCACCATGGACGAGACGAGCCCACTAGTGTCCCC
CGAGCGGGCCCAACCCCCGGACTACACCTTCCCGTCGGGCTCGGGCGCTCACTTTCCGCAGGTGCCCGGG
GGCGCGGTCCGAGTGGCGGCGGCGGCCGGCTCGGGCCCCTCTCCGCCGGGCTCGCCGGGCCACGACCGCG
AGCGGAACGAGTTCCCGGAGGATCCTGAGTTCGAGGCGGTGGTGCGGCAGGCCGAGCTGGCCATCGAGCG
CTGCATCTTTCCCGAGCGCATCTACCAGGGCTCCAGCGGAAGCTACTTCGTCAAGGACCCTCAGGGGAGG
ATCATTGCTGTCTTCAAACCCAAGAATGAAGAGCCCTATGGGCATCTTAATCCTAAGTGGACCAAGTGGC
TGCAGAAGCTGTGCTGTCCTTGCTGCTTTGGCCGTGACTGCCTTGTCCTTAACCAGGGCTATCTCTCAGA
AGCAGGGGCCAGCCTGGTGGACCAAAAACTGGAACTCAACATTGTTCCCCGTACAAAGGTAGTATACCTG
GCCAGTGAGACCTTCAACTATAGTGCCATTGACCGAGTGAAGTCCAGGGGCAAGCGGCTTGCACTAGAGA
