>Addgene plasmid #23503 | pDONR223-PI4KII | depositor partial sequence | sequence record 46924 | Author sequence, M13-rev
CACTGATCAGCTGGATGGCAATAATGATTTTATTTTGACTGATAGTGACCTGTTCGTTGCAACAAATTGA
TAAGCAATGCTTTCTTATAATGCCAACTTTGTACAAGAAAGTTGGCAACCACCATGAAAAGAAGGGCTTC
CGGCTCTGAAAGCTCTGTGTGTAGGACTCGCTAGAAGACCGCTGGTGGGAACGGGCCGTCTCGACAATCA
CAGGTGGCATCTGGACGAGGTGCAGGGGACTCTTGTTGTCTTTCAAGGCCTGGGTCAGATTTAAGATCTG
GCCCCGCATGACAGCAATCTGCTTATGGAACTGGCCCCTGTCGAAACCAGGATCTTTCTTGAAGAGTTCA
TATAGGTCCTCTTCCAAGTCCTTGACGAAGTTAGGGTCCGATATCTTTGGAAGGATCAGATCTTTGATCT
CCTGAGAAAATGGGACTTTCGCCTGGGGCAACCAGGCCCAGTAAAAAGGATATGCCCTCCAGGAGTCAGG
ATGCTTCAGTGGGAAGGCCAGCCCATTGTCTATGGCAGCCACCTTGATAACAGGCTCCTTCACCACCACC
CAGTCTGTGTCCCGAGAGCTAGAACTATCCATTGGACAGTCATATTTAATCAGCCAGTTGTCATTGCCTC
GATCAGTGTTGCGGATGATGTAATCCAGCACCACCAACCGCTCAAACTGGAGCAGTAGTTGCCGGTTAGT
GTTCTCAGGAAGAGGTTCTGCTTCAAAACGCCGCAGCCAATAGTCTGCATCTTTGTAGCCTTCAACAAGA
GCTGGAATGAACCAACCCTTTGGTGGTAGCCCGATGCGGTTAAACCGCTGTCCAACTTTTGGCACTTTCT
CTAGT
