[The description below was written by a language model from this plasmid's Addgene catalogue record.]
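Description:
pDONR223-PI4KII is a Gateway entry clone built in the Invitrogen pDONR223 donor backbone (about 5 kb without insert). It carries the human open reading frame for phosphatidylinositol 4-kinase type II (gene PI4K2A, also known as PI4KII). It is a high-copy bacterial plasmid maintained in E. coli under spectinomycin selection. No feature table accompanies the record, so the origin of replication and the exact recombination sites are not itemised. As a product of Gateway cloning into a donor vector, the ORF would be expected to sit between att sites that allow it to be transferred by recombination. M13 forward and reverse priming sites on either side of the insert are listed for sequence verification.

The insert is about 1.3 kb and differs from the reference sequence in two recorded ways. A short stretch of residues is altered (VGSFQLF replaced by GWFIPAL), and the depositor notes a small gap after amino acid 33. The ORF deliberately lacks a stop codon, so that recombination into a destination vector can fuse a C-terminal epitope tag of choice and supply the stop codon from the vector. The record lists no promoter for expressing the ORF, and the depositor states that the plasmid is not meant to be transfected directly. It serves instead as a shuttle source for moving the ORF into expression vectors, and the depositor points to a set of companion lentiviral destination vectors for expression in mammalian cells. The clone belongs to a kit of such ORF entry clones and is associated with a study of resistance to RAF inhibition through reactivation of the MAP kinase pathway.
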