Addgene plasmid #23503: pDONR223-PI4KII
Depositing lab: William Hahn & David Root. Depositing organization: Dana-Farber Cancer Institute. Publication: COT drives resistance to RAF inhibition through MAP kinase pathway reactivation. Johannessen CM, Boehm JS, Kim SY, Thomas SR, Wardwell L, Johnson LA, Emery CM, Stransky N, Cogdill AP, Barretina J, Caponigro G, Hieronymus H, Murray RR, Salehi-Ashtiani K, Hill DE, Vidal M, Zhao JJ, Yang X, Alkan O, Kim S, Harris JL, Wilson CJ, Myer VE, Finan PM, Root DE, Roberts TM, Golub T, Flaherty KT, Dummer R, Weber BL, Sellers WR, Schlegel R, Wargo JA, Hahn WC, Garraway LA. Nature. 2010 Dec 16;468(7326):968-72. doi: 10.1038/nature09627 PubMed 21107320.
Backbone
  Vector backbone: pDONR223
  Backbone manufacturer: Invitrogen
  Backbone size w/o insert (bp): 5005
  Vector type: Gateway Donor vector
Growth in bacteria
  Bacterial resistance: Spectinomycin, 50 μg/mL
  Growth temperature: 37°C
  Growth strain: DH5alpha
  Copy number: High Copy
Gene/Insert
  Gene/Insert name: PI4KII (alt name: phosphatidylinositol 4-kinase type II)
  Species: H. sapiens (human)
  Insert size (bp): 1311
  Mutation: VGSFQLF=>GWFIPAL
  Entrez Gene: PI4K2A (a.k.a. NEDMSB, PI4KII, PIK42A)
  Cloning method: Gateway Cloning
  Sequencing primers: 5′ M13pUC-fwd; 3′ M13rev
Terms and licenses: Academic/Nonprofit Terms; Industry Terms: Not Available to Industry
Depositor comments: Please note that this ORF has a small gap after aa33. The ORF has no Stop codon. This design enables easy recombination into a destination vector to add an epitope tag of choice and Stop codon to the ORF. Do NOT use this plasmid directly for transfections. A set of 4 custom lentiviral vectors is available ( pLX301 (http://www.addgene.org/25895/) , pLX302 (http://www.addgene.org/25896/) , pLX303 (http://www.addgene.org/25897/) , pLX304 (http://www.addgene.org/25890/) ) to be used to express these ORFs in mammalian cells. These plasmids are not included in the kit and must be ordered separately.
How to cite: pDONR223-PI4KII was a gift from William Hahn & David Root (Addgene plasmid # 23503 ; http://n2t.net/addgene:23503 ; RRID:Addgene_23503)
